Addgene plasmid #221417: pDONR221-Embigin
Purpose: Gateway entry clone with codon-optimized ORF sequence for subcloning into custom expression vectors
Depositing lab: RESOLUTE Consortium & Giulio Superti-Furga. Depositing organization: CeMM Research Center for Molecular Medicine. Publication: The RESOLUTE consortium: unlocking SLC transporters for drug discovery. Superti-Furga G, Lackner D, Wiedmer T, Ingles-Prieto A, Barbosa B, Girardi E, Goldmann U, Gurtl B, Klavins K, Klimek C, Lindinger S, Lineiro-Retes E, Muller AC, Onstein S, Redinger G, Reil D, Sedlyarov V, Wolf G, Crawford M, Everley R, ... Steppan CM. Nat Rev Drug Discov. 2020 Jul;19(7):429-430. doi: 10.1038/d41573-020-00056-6. PubMed 32265506.
Backbone
  Vector backbone: pDONR221
  Backbone manufacturer: GenScript
  Vector type: Mammalian Expression
Growth in bacteria
  Bacterial resistance: Kanamycin, 50 μg/mL
  Growth temperature: 37°C
  Growth strain: NEB Stable
  Copy number: High Copy
Gene/Insert
  Gene/Insert name: Embigin
  Species: H. sapiens (human)
  Insert size (bp): 981
  Entrez Gene: EMB (a.k.a. GP70)
  Cloning method: Gateway Cloning
  Sequencing primers: 5′ M13; 3′ M13r
Terms and licenses: Academic/Nonprofit Terms; Industry Terms: Not Available to Industry
Depositor comments: RESOLUTE ID: PD04Z6-P
How to cite: pDONR221-Embigin was a gift from RESOLUTE Consortium & Giulio Superti-Furga (Addgene plasmid # 221417 ; http://n2t.net/addgene:221417 ; RRID:Addgene_221417)
