[The description below was written by a language model from this plasmid's Addgene catalogue record and pLannotate feature annotations shown in this document.]
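Description:
pDONR221-Embigin is a Gateway entry clone of about 3.5 kb built on the pDONR221 backbone. It carries a codon-optimized open reading frame for human embigin (EMB, also known as GP70). It is propagated in E. coli as a high-copy plasmid through a ColE1/pUC-type origin of replication and is selected with kanamycin via an aminoglycoside phosphotransferase (KanR) gene. The catalogue lists the vector type as mammalian expression, but the annotated sequence shows no mammalian promoter or polyadenylation signal. The plasmid therefore serves as a shuttle for the ORF rather than as an expression vector in its own right.

The 981 bp EMB coding sequence sits between attL1 and attL2 sites, which are the substrates for the Gateway LR recombination reaction. LR Clonase can move the ORF directionally, with reading frame preserved, into any attR-containing destination vector, which then supplies the promoter, tags and selection marker. Upstream of the cassette, rrnB T1 and T2 transcription terminators insulate the insert from read-through transcription in bacteria. A T7 promoter lies just beyond attL2 and points back toward the insert. Short lacI and lacZα fragments are backbone remnants, with M13 primer sites recorded for sequencing across the insert. The record does not state whether the ORF retains a stop codon.

Embigin is an immunoglobulin-superfamily membrane glycoprotein. It is annotated as possibly helping to target the monocarboxylate transporters SLC16A1 and SLC16A7 to the cell membrane. That role fits the deposit's origin in a consortium resource for studying solute carrier transporters. The clone is intended for subcloning embigin into custom expression vectors.
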