Features (pLannotate 1.2.2; 10 found; start..end, strand, type, name):
    121..213     +  CDS            lacI (fragment): lac repressor; lacI; The lac repressor binds to the lac operator to inhibit transcription in E. coli. This inhibition can be relieved by adding lactose or isopropyl-β-D-thiogalactopyranoside (IPTG).
    268..295     -  terminator     rrnB T2 terminator: transcription terminator T2 from the E. coli rrnB gene
    427..470     +  terminator     rrnB T1 terminator: Escherichia coli rrnB; transcription terminator T1 from the E. coli rrnB gene
    517..553     -  CDS            lacZα (fragment): LacZα fragment of β-galactosidase; lacZ fragment
    569..668     +  protein_bind   attL1: mutant version of attL; recombination site for the Gateway® LR reaction LR Clonase™
    674..1654    +  CDS            EMB: EMB_HUMAN - Experimental evidence at protein level: Swiss-Prot protein existence level 1. Plays a role in the outgrowth of motoneurons and in the formation of neuromuscular junctions. Following muscle denervation, promotes nerve terminal sprouting and the formation of additional acetylcholine receptor clusters at synaptic sites without affecting terminal Schwann cell number or morphology. Delays the retraction of terminal sprouts following re-innervation of denervated endplates. May play a role in targeting the monocarboxylate transporters SLC16A1 and SLC16A7 to the cell membrane (By similarit
   1656..1755    -  protein_bind   attL2: mutant version of attL; recombination site for the Gateway® LR reaction LR Clonase™
   1773..1791    -  promoter       T7 promoter: promoter for bacteriophage T7 RNA polymerase
   1925..2734    +  CDS            KanR: aminoglycoside phosphotransferase; aph(3')-Ia; confers resistance to kanamycin in bacteria or G418 (Geneticin®) in eukaryotes
   2881..3469    +  rep_origin     ori: high-copy-number ColE1/pMB1/pBR322/pUC origin of replication
>Addgene plasmid #221417 | pDONR221-Embigin | addgene full sequence | sequence record 437194 | Addgene NGS Result
CTTTCCTGCGTTATCCCCTGATTCTGTGGATAACCGTATTACCGCCTTTGAGTGAGCTGATACCGCTCGC
CGCAGCCGAACGACCGAGCGCAGCGAGTCAGTGAGCGAGGAAGCGGAAGAGCGCCCAATACGCAAACCGC
CTCTCCCCGCGCGTTGGCCGATTCATTAATGCAGCTGGCACGACAGGTTTCCCGACTGGAAAGCGGGCAG
TGAGCGCAACGCAATTAATACGCGTACCGCTAGCCAGGAAGAGTTTGTAGAAACGCAAAAAGGCCATCCG
TCAGGATGGCCTTCTGCTTAGTTTGATGCCTGGCAGTTTATGGCGGGCGTCCTGCCCGCCACCCTCCGGG
CCGTTGCTTCACAACGTTCAAATCCGCTCCCGGCGGATTTGTCCTACTCAGGAGAGCGTTCACCGACAAA
CAACAGATAAAACGAAAGGCCCAGTCTTCCGACTGAGCCTTTCGTTTTATTTGATGCCTGGCAGTTCCCT
ACTCTCGCGTTAACGCTAGCATGGATGTTTTCCCAGTCACGACGTTGTAAAACGACGGCCAGTCTTAAGC
TCGGGCCCCAAATAATGATTTTATTTTGACTGATAGTGACCTGTTCGTTGCAACACATTGATGAGCAATG
CTTTTTTATAATGCCAACTTTGTACAAAAAAGCAGGCTCCACCATGAGGGCTCTGCCTGGACTGCTGGAA
GCTCGGGCTAGAACCCCACGACTGCTGCTGCTGCAGTGCCTGCTGGCCGCCGCAAGACCTAGCTCCGCCG
ACGGATCCGCCCCAGATTCTCCCTTCACCAGCCCCCCTCTGAGGGAGGAGATCATGGCCAACAATTTTTC
TCTGGAGAGCCACAATATCTCCCTGACAGAGCACTCTAGCATGCCAGTGGAGAAGAACATCACCCTGGAG
CGCCCCTCCAACGTGAATCTGACATGCCAGTTCACCACATCTGGCGACCTGAACGCCGTGAATGTGACCT
GGAAGAAGGATGGCGAGCAGCTGGAGAACAATTACCTGGTGTCCGCCACCGGCTCTACACTGTACACCCA
GTATCGGTTTACCATCATCAATAGCAAGCAGATGGGCAGCTATTCCTGCTTCTTTCGGGAGGAGAAGGAG
CAGAGAGGCACCTTCAACTTCAAGGTGCCCGAGCTGCACGGCAAGAACAAGCCTCTGATCAGCTACGTGG
GCGACTCCACAGTGCTGACCTGCAAGTGTCAGAACTGTTTCCCTCTGAATTGGACCTGGTATTCCTCTAA
CGGCTCTGTGAAGGTGCCCGTGGGCGTGCAGATGAACAAGTACGTGATCAATGGCACATATGCCAACGAG
ACCAAGCTGAAGATCACACAGCTGCTGGAGGAGGATGGCGAGAGCTACTGGTGCAGGGCCCTGTTCCAGC
TGGGCGAGTCTGAGGAGCACATCGAGCTGGTGGTGCTGAGCTATCTGGTGCCTCTGAAGCCCTTCCTGGT
CATCGTGGCCGAAGTGATCCTGCTGGTGGCCACCATCCTGCTGTGCGAGAAGTACACACAGAAGAAGAAG
AAGCACAGCGACGAGGGCAAGGAGTTTGAGCAGATCGAGCAGCTGAAGTCCGATGATAGCAACGGGATTG
AGAATAATGTGCCACGCCATAGAAAGAATGAGTCACTGGGACAGGACCCAGCTTTCTTGTACAAAGTTGG
CATTATAAGAAAGCATTGCTTATCAATTTGTTGCAACGAACAGGTCACTATCAGTCAAAATAAAATCATT
ATTTGCCATCCAGCTGATATCCCCTATAGTGAGTCGTATTACATGGTCATAGCTGTTTCCTGGCAGCTCT
GGCCCGTGTCTCAAAATCTCTGATGTTACATTGCACAAGATAAAAATATATCATCATGAACAATAAAACT
GTCTGCTTACATAAACAGTAATACAAGGGGTGTTATGAGCCATATTCAACGGGAAACGTCGAGGCCGCGA
TTAAATTCCAACATGGATGCTGATTTATATGGGTATAAATGGGCTCGCGATAATGTCGGGCAATCAGGTG
CGACAATCTATCGCTTGTATGGGAAGCCCGATGCGCCAGAGTTGTTTCTGAAACATGGCAAAGGTAGCGT
TGCCAATGATGTTACAGATGAGATGGTCAGACTAAACTGGCTGACGGAATTTATGCCTCTTCCGACCATC
AAGCATTTTATCCGTACTCCTGATGATGCATGGTTACTCACCACTGCGATCCCCGGAAAAACAGCATTCC
AGGTATTAGAAGAATATCCTGATTCAGGTGAAAATATTGTTGATGCGCTGGCAGTGTTCCTGCGCCGGTT
GCATTCGATTCCTGTTTGTAATTGTCCTTTTAACAGCGATCGCGTATTTCGTCTCGCTCAGGCGCAATCA
CGAATGAATAACGGTTTGGTTGATGCGAGTGATTTTGATGACGAGCGTAATGGCTGGCCTGTTGAACAAG
TCTGGAAAGAAATGCATAAACTTTTGCCATTCTCACCGGATTCAGTCGTCACTCATGGTGATTTCTCACT
TGATAACCTTATTTTTGACGAGGGGAAATTAATAGGTTGTATTGATGTTGGACGAGTCGGAATCGCAGAC
CGATACCAGGATCTTGCCATCCTATGGAACTGCCTCGGTGAGTTTTCTCCTTCATTACAGAAACGGCTTT
TTCAAAAATATGGTATTGATAATCCTGATATGAATAAATTGCAGTTTCATTTGATGCTCGATGAGTTTTT
CTAATCAGAATTGGTTAATTGGTTGTAACACTGGCAGAGCATTACGCTGACTTGACGGGACGGCGCAAGC
TCATGACCAAAATCCCTTAACGTGAGTTACGCGTCGTTCCACTGAGCGTCAGACCCCGTAGAAAAGATCA
AAGGATCTTCTTGAGATCCTTTTTTTCTGCGCGTAATCTGCTGCTTGCAAACAAAAAAACCACCGCTACC
AGCGGTGGTTTGTTTGCCGGATCAAGAGCTACCAACTCTTTTTCCGAAGGTAACTGGCTTCAGCAGAGCG
CAGATACCAAATACTGTTCTTCTAGTGTAGCCGTAGTTAGGCCACCACTTCAAGAACTCTGTAGCACCGC
CTACATACCTCGCTCTGCTAATCCTGTTACCAGTGGCTGCTGCCAGTGGCGATAAGTCGTGTCTTACCGG
GTTGGACTCAAGACGATAGTTACCGGATAAGGCGCAGCGGTCGGGCTGAACGGGGGGTTCGTGCACACAG
CCCAGCTTGGAGCGAACGACCTACACCGAACTGAGATACCTACAGCGTGAGCTATGAGAAAGCGCCACGC
TTCCCGAAGGGAGAAAGGCGGACAGGTATCCGGTAAGCGGCAGGGTCGGAACAGGAGAGCGCACGAGGGA
GCTTCCAGGGGGAAACGCCTGGTATCTTTATAGTCCTGTCGGGTTTCGCCACCTCTGACTTGAGCGTCGA
TTTTTGTGATGCTCGTCAGGGGGGCGGAGCCTATGGAAAAACGCCAGCAACGCGGCCTTTTTACGGTTCC
TGGCCTTTTGCTGGCCTTTTGCTCACATGTT
