>Addgene plasmid #221417 | pDONR221-Embigin | depositor partial sequence | sequence record 433705 | Embigin ORF
ATGAGGGCTCTGCCTGGACTGCTGGAAGCTCGGGCTAGAACCCCACGACTGCTGCTGCTGCAGTGCCTGC
TGGCCGCCGCAAGACCTAGCTCCGCCGACGGATCCGCCCCAGATTCTCCCTTCACCAGCCCCCCTCTGAG
GGAGGAGATCATGGCCAACAATTTTTCTCTGGAGAGCCACAATATCTCCCTGACAGAGCACTCTAGCATG
CCAGTGGAGAAGAACATCACCCTGGAGCGCCCCTCCAACGTGAATCTGACATGCCAGTTCACCACATCTG
GCGACCTGAACGCCGTGAATGTGACCTGGAAGAAGGATGGCGAGCAGCTGGAGAACAATTACCTGGTGTC
CGCCACCGGCTCTACACTGTACACCCAGTATCGGTTTACCATCATCAATAGCAAGCAGATGGGCAGCTAT
TCCTGCTTCTTTCGGGAGGAGAAGGAGCAGAGAGGCACCTTCAACTTCAAGGTGCCCGAGCTGCACGGCA
AGAACAAGCCTCTGATCAGCTACGTGGGCGACTCCACAGTGCTGACCTGCAAGTGTCAGAACTGTTTCCC
TCTGAATTGGACCTGGTATTCCTCTAACGGCTCTGTGAAGGTGCCCGTGGGCGTGCAGATGAACAAGTAC
GTGATCAATGGCACATATGCCAACGAGACCAAGCTGAAGATCACACAGCTGCTGGAGGAGGATGGCGAGA
GCTACTGGTGCAGGGCCCTGTTCCAGCTGGGCGAGTCTGAGGAGCACATCGAGCTGGTGGTGCTGAGCTA
TCTGGTGCCTCTGAAGCCCTTCCTGGTCATCGTGGCCGAAGTGATCCTGCTGGTGGCCACCATCCTGCTG
TGCGAGAAGTACACACAGAAGAAGAAGAAGCACAGCGACGAGGGCAAGGAGTTTGAGCAGATCGAGCAGC
TGAAGTCCGATGATAGCAACGGGATTGAGAATAATGTGCCACGCCATAGAAAGAATGAGTCACTGGGACA
G
